>Addgene plasmid #76375 | STK32B gRNA (BRDN0001144884) | addgene full sequence | sequence record 185718 | Addgene Assembled Sequence
CCCGGGTGCAAAGATGGATAAAGTTTTAAACAGAGAGGAATCTTTGCAGCTAATGGACCTTCTAGGTCTT
GAAAGGAGTGGGAATTGGCTCCGGTGCCCGTCAGTGGGCAGAGCGCACATCGCCCACAGTCCCCGAGAAG
TTGGGGGGAGGGGTCGGCAATTGATCCGGTGCCTAGAGAAGGTGGCGCGGGGTAAACTGGGAAAGTGATG
TCGTGTACTGGCTCCGCCTTTTTCCCGAGGGTGGGGGAGAACCGTATATAAGTGCAGTAGTCGCCGTGAA
CGTTCTTTTTCGCAACGGGTTTGCCGCCAGAACACAGGTAAGTGCCGTGTGTGGTTCCCGCGGGCCTGGC
CTCTTTACGGGTTATGGCCCTTGCGTGCCTTGAATTACTTCCACCTGGCTGCAGTACGTGATTCTTGATC
CCGAGCTTCGGGTTGGAAGTGGGTGGGAGAGTTCGAGGCCTTGCGCTTAAGGAGCCCCTTCGCCTCGTGC
TTGAGTTGAGGCCTGGCCTGGGCGCTGGGGCCGCCGCGTGCGAATCTGGTGGCACCTTCGCGCCTGTCTC
GCTGCTTTCGATAAGTCTCTAGCCATTTAAAATTTTTGATGACCTGCTGCGACGCTTTTTTTCTGGCAAG
ATAGTCTTGTAAATGCGGGCCAAGATCTGCACACTGGTATTTCGGTTTTTGGGGCCGCGGGCGGCGACGG
GGCCCGTGCGTCCCAGCGCACATGTTCGGCGAGGCGGGGCCTGCGAGCGCGGCCACCGAGAATCGGACGG
GGGTAGTCTCAAGCTGGCCGGCCTGCTCTGGTGCCTGGCCTCGCGCCGCCGTGTATCGCCCCGCCCTGGG
CGGCAAGGCTGGCCCGGTCGGCACCAGTTGCGTGAGCGGAAAGATGGCCGCTTCCCGGCCCTGCTGCAGG
GAGCTCAAAATGGAGGACGCGGCGCTCGGGAGAGCGGGCGGGTGAGTCACCCACACAAAGGAAAAGGGCC
TTTCCGTCCTCAGCCGTCGCTTCATGTGACTCCACGGAGTACCGGGCGCCGTCCAGGCACCTCGATTAGT
TCTCGAGCTTTTGGAGTACGTCGTCTTTAGGTTGGGGGGAGGGGTTTTATGCGATGGAGTTTCCCCACAC
TGAGTGGGTGGAGACTGAAGTTAGGCCAGCTTGGCACTTGATGTAATTCTCCTTGGAATTTGCCCTTTTT
GAGTTTGGATCTTGGTTCATTCTCAAGCCTCAGACAGTGGTTCAAAGTTTTTTTCTTCCATTTCAGGTGT
CGTGACGTACGGCCACCATGACCGAGTACAAGCCCACGGTGCGCCTCGCCACCCGCGACGACGTCCCCAG
GGCCGTACGCACCCTCGCCGCCGCGTTCGCCGACTACCCCGCCACGCGCCACACCGTCGATCCGGACCGC
CACATCGAGCGGGTCACCGAGCTGCAAGAACTCTTCCTCACGCGCGTCGGGCTCGACATCGGCAAGGTGT
GGGTCGCGGACGACGGCGCCGCCGTGGCGGTCTGGACCACGCCGGAGAGCGTCGAAGCGGGGGCGGTGTT
CGCCGAGATCGGCCCGCGCATGGCCGAGTTGAGCGGTTCCCGGCTGGCCGCGCAGCAACAGATGGAAGGC
CTCCTGGCGCCGCACCGGCCCAAGGAGCCCGCGTGGTTCCTGGCCACCGTCGGAGTCTCGCCCGACCACC
AGGGCAAGGGTCTGGGCAGCGCCGTCGTGCTCCCCGGAGTGGAGGCGGCCGAGCGCGCCGGGGTGCCCGC
CTTCCTGGAGACCTCCGCGCCCCGCAACCTCCCCTTCTACGAGCGGCTCGGCTTCACCGTCACCGCCGAC
GTCGAGGTGCCCGAAGGACCGCGCACCTGGTGCATGACCCGCAAGCCCGGTGCCTGAACGCGTTAAGTCG
ACAATCAACCTCTGGATTACAAAATTTGTGAAAGATTGACTGGTATTCTTAACTATGTTGCTCCTTTTAC
GCTATGTGGATACGCTGCTTTAATGCCTTTGTATCATGCTATTGCTTCCCGTATGGCTTTCATTTTCTCC
TCCTTGTATAAATCCTGGTTGCTGTCTCTTTATGAGGAGTTGTGGCCCGTTGTCAGGCAACGTGGCGTGG
TGTGCACTGTGTTTGCTGACGCAACCCCCACTGGTTGGGGCATTGCCACCACCTGTCAGCTCCTTTCCGG
GACTTTCGCTTTCCCCCTCCCTATTGCCACGGCGGAACTCATCGCCGCCTGCCTTGCCCGCTGCTGGACA
GGGGCTCGGCTGTTGGGCACTGACAATTCCGTGGTGTTGTCGGGGAAATCATCGTCCTTTCCTTGGCTGC
TCGCCTGTGTTGCCACCTGGATTCTGCGCGGGACGTCCTTCTGCTACGTCCCTTCGGCCCTCAATCCAGC
GGACCTTCCTTCCCGCGGCCTGCTGCCGGCTCTGCGGCCTCTTCCGCGTCTTCGCCTTCGCCCTCAGACG
AGTCGGATCTCCCTTTGGGCCGCCTCCCCGCGTCGACTTTAAGACCAATGACTTACAAGGCAGCTGTAGA
TCTTAGCCACTTTTTAAAAGAAAAGGGGGGACTGGAAGGGCTAATTCACTCCCAACGAAGACAAGATCTG
CTTTTTGCTTGTACTGGGTCTCTCTGGTTAGACCAGATCTGAGCCTGGGAGCTCTCTGGCTAACTAGGGA
ACCCACTGCTTAAGCCTCAATAAAGCTTGCCTTGAGTGCTTCAAGTAGTGTGTGCCCGTCTGTTGTGTGA
CTCTGGTAACTAGAGATCCCTCAGACCCTTTTAGTCAGTGTGGAAAATCTCTAGCAGTACGTATAGTAGT
TCATGTCATCTTATTATTCAGTATTTATAACTTGCAAAGAAATGAATATCAGAGAGTGAGAGGAACTTGT
TTATTGCAGCTTATAATGGTTACAAATAAAGCAATAGCATCACAAATTTCACAAATAAAGCATTTTTTTC
ACTGCATTCTAGTTGTGGTTTGTCCAAACTCATCAATGTATCTTATCATGTCTGGCTCTAGCTATCCCGC
CCCTAACTCCGCCCATCCCGCCCCTAACTCCGCCCAGTTCCGCCCATTCTCCGCCCCATGGCTGACTAAT
TTTTTTTATTTATGCAGAGGCCGAGGCCGCCTCGGCCTCTGAGCTATTCCAGAAGTAGTGAGGAGGCTTT
TTTGGAGGCCTAGGGACGTACCCAATTCGCCCTATAGTGAGTCGTATTACGCGCGCTCACTGGCCGTCGT
TTTACAACGTCGTGACTGGGAAAACCCTGGCGTTACCCAACTTAATCGCCTTGCAGCACATCCCCCTTTC
GCCAGCTGGCGTAATAGCGAAGAGGCCCGCACCGATCGCCCTTCCCAACAGTTGCGCAGCCTGAATGGCG
AATGGG
[124 nt withheld, positions 3367-3490]
C
[91 nt withheld, positions 3492-3582]
A
[49 nt withheld, positions 3584-3632]
CCTTTGACGTTGGAGTCCACGTTCTTT
[37 nt withheld, positions 3660-3696]
ACCCTATCTCGGTCTATTCTTTTGATTTATAAGGGATTTTGCCGATTTCGGCCTATTGGTTAAAAAATGA
GCTGATTTAACAAAAATTTAACGCGAATTTTAACAAAATATTAACGCTTACAATTTAGGTGGCACTTTTC
GGGGAAATGTGCGCGGAACCCCTATTTGTTTATTTTTCTAAATACATTCAAATATGTATCCGCTCATGAG
ACAATAACCCTGATAAATGCTTCAATAATATTGAAAAAGGAAGAGTATGAGTATTCAACATTTCCGTGTC
GCCCTTATTCCCTTTTTTGCGGCATTTTGCCTTCCTGTTTTTGCTCACCCAGAAACGCTGGTGAAAGTAA
AAGATGCTGAAGATCAGTTGGGTGCACGAGTGGGTTACATCGAACTGGATCTCAACAGCGGTAAGATCCT
TGAGAGTTTTCGCCCCGAAGAACGTTTTCCAATGATGAGCACTTTTAAAGTTCTGCTATGTGGCGCGGTA
TTATCCCGTATTGACGCCGGGCAAGAGCAACTCGGTCGCCGCATACACTATTCTCAGAATGACTTGGTTG
AGTACTCACCAGTCACAGAAAAGCATCTTACGGATGGCATGACAGTAAGAGAATTATGCAGTGCTGCCAT
AACCATGAGTGATAACACTGCGGCCAACTTACTTCTGACAACGATCGGAGGACCGAAGGAGCTAACCGCT
TTTTTGCACAACATGGGGGATCATGTAACTCGCCTTGATCGTTGGGAACCGGAGCTGAATGAAGCCATAC
CAAACGACGAGCGTGACACCACGATGCCTGTAGCAATGGCAACAACGTTGCGCAAACTATTAACTGGCGA
ACTACTTACTCTAGCTTCCCGGCAACAATTAATAGACTGGATGGAGGCGGATAAAGTTGCAGGACCACTT
CTGCGCTCGGCCCTTCCGGCTGGCTGGTTTATTGCTGATAAATCTGGAGCCGGTGAGCGTGGGTCTCGCG
GTATCATTGCAGCACTGGGGCCAGATGGTAAGCCCTCCCGTATCGTAGTTATCTACACGACGGGGAGTCA
GGCAACTATGGATGAACGAAATAGACAGATCGCTGAGATAGGTGCCTCACTGATTAAGCATTGGTAACTG
TCAGACCAAGTTTACTCATATATACTTTAGATTGATTTAAAACTTCATTTTTAATTTAAAAGGATCTAGG
TGAAGATCCTTTTTGATAATCTCATGACCAAAATCCCTTAACGTGAGTTTTCGTTCCACTGAGCGTCAGA
CCCCGTAGAAAAGATCAAAGGATCTTCTTGAGATCCTTTTTTTCTGCGCGTAATCTGCTGCTTGCAAACA
AAAAAACCACCGCTACCAGCGGTGGTTTGTTTGCCGGATCAAGAGCTACCAACTCTTTTTCCGAAGGTAA
CTGGCTTCAGCAGAGCGCAGATACCAAATACTGTTCTTCTAGTGTAGCCGTAGTTAGGCCACCACTTCAA
GAACTCTGTAGCACCGCCTACATACCTCGCTCTGCTAATCCTGTTACCAGTGGCTGCTGCCAGTGGCGAT
AAGTCGTGTCTTACCGGGTTGGACTCAAGACGATAGTTACCGGATAAGGCGCAGCGGTCGGGCTGAACGG
GGGGTTCGTGCACACAGCCCAGCTTGGAGCGAACGACCTACACCGAACTGAGATACCTACAGCGTGAGCT
ATGAGAAAGCGCCACGCTTCCCGAAGGGAGAAAGGCGGACAGGTATCCGGTAAGCGGCAGGGTCGGAACA
GGAGAGCGCACGAGGGAGCTTCCAGGGGGAAACGCCTGGTATCTTTATAGTCCTGTCGGGTTTCGCCACC
TCTGACTTGAGCGTCGATTTTTGTGATGCTCGTCAGGGGGGCGGAGCCTATGGAAAAACGCCAGCAACGC
GGCCTTTTTACGGTTCCTGGCCTTTTGCTGGCCTTTTGCTCACATGTTCTTTCCTGCGTTATCCCCTGAT
TCTGTGGATAACCGTATTACCGCCTTTGAGTGAGCTGATACCGCTCGCCGCAGCCGAACGACCGAGCGCA
GCGAGTCAGTGAGCGAGGAAGCGGAAGAGCGCCCAATACGCAAACCGCCTCTCCCCGCGCGTTGGCCGAT
TCATTAATGCAGCTGGCACGACAGGTTTCCCGACTGGAAAGCGGGCAGTGAGCGCAACGCAATTAATGTG
AGTTAGCTCACTCATTAGGCACCCCAGGCTTTACACTTTATGCTTCCGGCTCGTATGTTGTGTGGAATTG
TGAGCGGATAACAATTTCACACAGGAAACAGCTATGACCATGATTACGCCAAGCGCGCAATTAACCCTCA
CTAAAGGGAACAAAAGCTGGAGCTGCAAGCTTAATGTAGTCTTATGCAATACTCTTGTAGTCTTGCAACA
TGGTAACGATGAGTTAGCAACATGCCTTACAAGGAGAGAAAAAGCACCGTGCATGCCGATTGGTGGAAGT
AAGGTGGTACGATCGTGCCTTATTAGGAAGGCAACAGACGGGTCTGACATGGATTGGACGAACCACTGAA
TTGCCGCATTGCAGAGATATTGTATTTAAGTGCCTAGCTCGATACATAAACGGGTCTCTCTGGTTAGACC
AGATCTGAGCCTGGGAGCTCTCTGGCTAACTAGGGAACCCACTGCTTAAGCCTCAATAAAGCTTGCCTTG
AGTGCTTCAAGTAGTGTGTGCCCGTCTGTTGTGTGACTCTGGTAACTAGAGATCCCTCAGACCCTTTTAG
TCAGTGTGGAAAATCTCTAGCAGTGGCGCCCGAACAGGGACTTGAAAGCGAAAGGGAAACCAGAGGAGCT
CTCTCGACGCAGGACTCGGCTTGCTGAAGCGCGCACGGCAAGAGGCGAGGGGCGGCGACTGGTGAGTACG
CCAAAAATTTTGACTAGCGGAGGCTAGAAGGAGAGAGATGGGTGCGAGAGCGTCAGTATTAAGCGGGGGA
GAATTAGATCGCGATGGGAAAAAATTCGGTTAAGGCCAGGGGGAAAGAAAAAATATAAATTAAAACATAT
AGTATGGGCAAGCAGGGAGCTAGAACGATTCGCAGTTAATCCTGGCCTGTTAGAAACATCAGAAGGCTGT
AGACAAATACTGGGACAGCTACAACCATCCCTTCAGACAGGATCAGAAGAACTTAGATCATTATATAATA
CAGTAGCAACCCTCTATTGTGTGCATCAAAGGATAGAGATAAAAGACACCAAGGAAGCTTTAGACAAGAT
AGAGGAAGAGCAAAACAAAAGTAAGACCACCGCACAGCAAGCGGCCGCTGATCTTCAGACCTGGAGGAGG
AGATATGAGGGACAATTGGAGAAGTGAATTATATAAATATAAAGTAGTAAAAATTGAACCATTAGGAGTA
GCACCCACCAAGGCAAAGAGAAGAGTGGTGCAGAGAGAAAAAAGAGCAGTGGGAATAGGAGCTTTGTTCC
TTGGGTTCTTGGGAGCAGCAGGAAGCACTATGGGCGCAGCGTCAATGACGCTGACGGTACAGGCCAGACA
ATTATTGTCTGGTATAGTGCAGCAGCAGAACAATTTGCTGAGGGCTATTGAGGCGCAACAGCATCTGTTG
CAACTCACAGTCTGGGGCATCAAGCAGCTCCAGGCAAGAATCCTGGCTGTGGAAAGATACCTAAAGGATC
AACAGCTCCTGGGGATTTGGGGTTGCTCTGGAAAACTCATTTGCACCACTGCTGTGCCTTGGAATGCTAG
TTGGAGTAATAAATCTCTGGAACAGATTTGGAATCACACGACCTGGATGGAGTGGGACAGAGAAATTAAC
AATTACACAAGCTTAATACACTCCTTAATTGAAGAATCGCAAAACCAGCAAGAAAAGAATGAACAAGAAT
TATTGGAATTAGATAAATGGGCAAGTTTGTGGAATTGGTTTAACATAACAAATTGGCTGTGGTATATAAA
ATTATTCATAATGATAGTAGGAGGCTTGGTAGGTTTAAGAATAGTTTTTGCTGTACTTTCTATAGTGAAT
AGAGTTAGGCAGGGATATTCACCATTATCGTTTCAGACCCACCTCCCAACCCCGAGGGGACCCAGAGAGG
GCCTATTTCCCATGATTCCTTCATATTTGCATATACGATACAAGGCTGTTAGAGAGATAATTAGAATTAA
TTTGACTGTAAACACAAAGATATTAGTACAAAATACGTGACGTAGAAAGTAATAATTTCTTGGGTAGTTT
GCAGTTTTAAAATTATGTTTTAAAATGGACTATCATATGCTTACCGTAACTTGAAAGTATTTCGATTTCT
TGGCTTTATATATCTTGTGGAAAGGACGAAACACCGGTGACCGAGTGGATTTCGTAGTTTTAGAGCTAGA
AATAGCAAGTTAAAATAAGGCTAGTCCGTTATCAACTTGAAAAAGTGGCACCGAGTCGGTGCTTTTTTAA
GCTTGGCGTAACTAGATCTTGAGACAAATGGCAGTATTCATCCACAATTTTAAAAGAAAAGGGGGGATTG
GGGGGTACAGTGCAGGGGAAAGAATAGTAGACATAATAGCAACAGACATACAAACTAAAGAATTACAAAA
ACAAATTACAAAAATTCAAAATTTTCGGGTTTATTACAGGGACAGCAGAGATCCACTTTGGCGCCGGCTC
GAGGGGG
Features (pLannotate 1.2.2; 29 found; start..end, strand, type, name):
     14..80      +  CDS            small t antigen (fragment): SV40 (simian virus 40) small t antigen
    106..317     +  promoter       EF-1α core promoter: core promoter for human elongation factor EF-1α
    318..1256    +  intron         EF-1α intron A: intron upstream of the start codon of human EF-1α
   1278..1877    +  CDS            PuroR (fragment): puromycin N-acetyltransferase; pac from Streptomyces; confers resistance to puromycin
   1893..2481    +  misc_feature   WPRE: woodchuck hepatitis virus posttranscriptional regulatory element
   2532..2551    +  misc_feature   cPPT/CTS (fragment): central polypurine tract and central termination sequence of HIV-1
   2553..2786    +  LTR            3' LTR (ΔU3): self-inactivating 3' long terminal repeat (LTR) from HIV-1
   2864..2985    +  polyA_signal   SV40 poly(A) signal: SV40 polyadenylation signal
   3025..3160    +  rep_origin     SV40 ori: SV40 origin of replication
   3181..3199    -  promoter       T7 promoter: promoter for bacteriophage T7 RNA polymerase
   3207..3362    +  CDS            lacZα (fragment): LacZα fragment of β-galactosidase; lacZ fragment
   3367..3795    +  rep_origin     f1 ori (sequence partly withheld): f1 bacteriophage origin of replication; arrow indicates direction of (+) strand synthesis
   3848..3952    +  promoter       AmpR promoter: bla
   3953..4813    +  CDS            AmpR: β-lactamase; bla; confers resistance to ampicillin, carbenicillin, and related antibiotics
   4984..5572    +  rep_origin     ori: high-copy-number ColE1/pMB1/pBR322/pUC origin of replication
   5755..5847    +  CDS            lacI (fragment): lac repressor; lacI; The lac repressor binds to the lac operator to inhibit transcription in E. coli. This inhibition can be relieved by adding lactose or isopropyl-β-D-thiogalactopyranoside (IPTG).
   5860..5881    +  protein_bind   CAP binding site: CAP binding activates transcription in the presence of cAMP. E. coli catabolite activator protein
   5896..5926    +  promoter       lac promoter: promoter for the E. coli lac operon
   5934..5950    +  protein_bind   lac operator: The lac repressor binds to the lac operator to inhibit transcription in E. coli. This inhibition can be relieved by adding lactose or isopropyl-β-D-thiogalactopyranoside (IPTG). lac repressor encoded by lacI
   5995..6013    +  promoter       T3 promoter: promoter for bacteriophage T3 RNA polymerase
   6041..6267    +  promoter       RSV promoter: Rous sarcoma virus enhancer/promoter
   6268..6448    +  LTR            5' LTR (truncated): truncated 5' long terminal repeat (LTR) from HIV-1
   6495..6620    +  misc_feature   HIV-1 Ψ: packaging signal of human immunodeficiency virus type 1
   6604..6967    +  CDS            HIV-1 gag (fragment): gag protein from human immunodeficiency virus 1; gag
   7113..7346    +  misc_feature   RRE: The Rev response element (RRE) of HIV-1 allows for Rev-dependent mRNA export from the nucleus to the cytoplasm.
   7723..7749    +  CDS            Rev (fragment): human immunodeficiency virus 1 (HIV-1) Rev protein; rev; enhances nuclear export of unspliced and incompletely spliced viral mRNAs
   7753..7993    +  promoter       U6 promoter: RNA polymerase III promoter for human U6 snRNA
   8023..8098    +  misc_RNA       gRNA scaffold: guide RNA scaffold for the Streptococcus pyogenes CRISPR/Cas9 system
   8154..8271    +  misc_feature   cPPT/CTS: central polypurine tract and central termination sequence of HIV-1
