[The description below was written by a language model from this plasmid's Addgene catalogue record and pLannotate feature annotations shown in this document.]
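Description:
STK32B gRNA (BRDN0001144884) is a third-generation lentiviral CRISPR guide plasmid built on the lentiGuide-Puro backbone. It delivers a single guide RNA directed against human STK32B, a serine/threonine kinase gene also known as YANK2. The assembled sequence is 8,323 nt. It is propagated in E. coli as a high-copy plasmid through a ColE1/pUC-type origin with ampicillin selection (AmpR), and it also carries an f1 origin and remnants of a lac/T7/T3 cloning region. For virus production, an RSV promoter drives a truncated HIV-1 5' LTR, which makes genomic RNA transcription Tat-independent. This is followed by the Ψ packaging signal, a gag fragment, the Rev response element for Rev-dependent nuclear export, and a cPPT/CTS. The ΔU3 3' LTR renders the integrated provirus self-inactivating, and an SV40 poly(A) signal and SV40 origin lie downstream of it.

Between the LTRs are two expression units. A human U6 RNA polymerase III promoter transcribes the 20-nt STK32B spacer fused to the Streptococcus pyogenes gRNA scaffold. An EF-1α promoter with its intron A drives puromycin N-acetyltransferase, which allows selection of transduced mammalian cells, and a WPRE enhances transcript expression. The plasmid does not encode Cas9, so it must be used with a separate Cas9 vector such as lentiCas9-Blast or in cells already expressing Cas9. It is an individual clone from a human kinome guide collection designed with optimized sgRNA rules, and is intended for knockout of STK32B. The depositors note that the reference sequence used to design the guide has since been withdrawn from GenBank.
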