Addgene plasmid #76375: STK32B gRNA (BRDN0001144884)
Purpose: 3rd generation lentiviral gRNA plasmid targeting human STK32B
Depositing lab: John Doench & David Root. Depositing organization: Broad Institute. Publication: Optimized sgRNA design to maximize activity and minimize off-target effects of CRISPR-Cas9. Doench JG, Fusi N, Sullender M, Hegde M, Vaimberg EW, Donovan KF, Smith I, Tothova Z, Wilen C, Orchard R, Virgin HW, Listgarten J, Root DE. Nat Biotechnol. 2016 Jan 18. doi: 10.1038/nbt.3437. PubMed 26780180.
Backbone
  Vector backbone: lentiGuide-Puro
  Backbone manufacturer: Zhang Lab (Addgene plasmid # 52963)
  Vector type: Mammalian Expression, Lentiviral, CRISPR
  Selectable markers: Puromycin
Growth in bacteria
  Bacterial resistance: Ampicillin, 100 μg/mL
  Growth temperature: 37°C
  Growth strain: DH5alpha
  Copy number: High Copy
Gene/Insert
  Gene/Insert name: STK32B (alt name: STK32B)
  gRNA/shRNA sequence: GTGACCGAGTGGATTTCGTA
  Species: H. sapiens (human)
  Entrez Gene: STK32B (a.k.a. UNQ3003/PRO9744, HSA250839, STK32, STKG6, YANK2)
  Promoter: hU6
  Cloning method: Unknown
  Sequencing primers: 5′ U6-F; 3′ pS2-R
Terms and licenses: Academic/Nonprofit Terms; Industry Terms: Not Available to Industry
Depositor comments: The gRNA was designed to target a Genbank reference sequence which has since been removed from the database. Note that this plasmid does NOT contain Cas9. It should be used in conjunction with lentiCas9-Blast (Addgene #52962) or otherwise with cell lines already expressing Cas9. Browse the full kinome gRNA library at http://www.addgene.org/pooled-library/broadgpp-human-kinome/ or visit http://www.broadinstitute.org/rnai/public/ for detailed protocols and information.
How to cite: STK32B gRNA (BRDN0001144884) was a gift from John Doench & David Root (Addgene plasmid # 76375 ; http://n2t.net/addgene:76375 ; RRID:Addgene_76375)
