>Addgene plasmid #76375 | STK32B gRNA (BRDN0001144884) | depositor partial sequence | sequence record 143835 | Target Sequence
GTGACCGAGTGGATTTCGTA
