>Addgene plasmid #76375 | STK32B gRNA (BRDN0001144884) | addgene partial sequence | sequence record 185717 | hU6-F
GTAGAAAGTAATAATTTCTTGGGTAGTTTGCAGTTTTAAAATTATGTTTTAAAATGGACTATCATATGCT
TACCGTAACTTGAAAGTATTTCGATTTCTTGGCTTTATATATCTTGTGGAAAGGACGAAACACCGGTGAC
CGAGTGGATTTCGTAGTTTTAGAGCTAGAAATAGCAAGTTAAAATAAGGCTAGTCCGTTATCAACTTGAA
AAAGTGGCACCGAGTCGGTGCTTTTTTAAGCTTGGCGTAACTAGATCTTGAGACAAATGGCAGTATTCAT
CCACAATTTTAAAAGAAAAGGGGGGATTGGGGGGTACAGTGCAGGGGAAAGAATAGTAGACATAATAGCA
ACAGACATACAAACTAAAGAATTACAAAAACAAATTACAAAAATTCAAAATTTTCGGGTTTATTACAGGG
ACAGCAGAGATCCACTTTGGCGCCGGCTCGAGGGGGCCCGGGTGCAAAGATGGATAAAGTTTTAAACAGA
GAGGAATCTTTGCAGCTAATGGACCTTCTAGGTCTTGAAAGGAGTGGGAATTGGCTCCGGTGCCCGTCAG
TGGGCAGAGC
